>Addgene plasmid #105249 | sgPYM1 | depositor partial sequence | sequence record 199450 | insert
GCGTCAACACAGCGACCTGA
