>Addgene plasmid #105249 | sgPYM1 | addgene partial sequence | sequence record 204286 | Addgene Partial NGS Result
AGGCGGAGAGGTGCGGCGGCAGCCAATCAGAGCGGCGCGCTCCGAAAGTTTCCTTTTATGGCGAGGCGGC
GGCGGCGGCGGCCCTATAAAAAGCGAAGCGCGCGGCGGGCGGGAGTCGCTGCGCGCTGCCTTCGCCCCGT
GCCCCGCTCCGCCGCCGCCTCGCGCCGCCCGCCCCGGCTCTGACTGACCGCGTTACTCCCACAGGTGAGC
GGGCGGGACGGCCCTTCTCCTCCGGGCTGTAATTAGCTGAGCAAGAGGTAAGGGTTTAAGGGATGGTTGG
TTGGTGGGGTATTAATGTTTAATTACCTGGAGCACCTGCCTGAAATCACTTTTTTTCAGGTTGGACCGGT
GCCACCATGGACTATAAGGACCACGACGGAGACTACAAGGATCATGATATTGATTACAAAGACGATGACG
ATAAGATGGCCCCAAAGAAGAAGCGGAAGGTCGGTATCCACGGAGTCCCAGCAGCCGACAAGAAGTACAG
CATCGGCCTGGACATCGGCACCAACTCTGTGGGCTGGGCCGTGATCACCGACGAGTACAAGGTGCCCAGC
AAGAAATTCAAGGTGCTGGGCAACACCGACCGGCACAGCATCAAGAAGAACCTGATCGGAGCCCTGCTGT
TCGACAGCGGCGAAACAGCCGAGGCCACCCGGCTGAAGAGAACCGCCAGAAGAAGATACACCAGACGGAA
GAACCGGATCTGCTATCTGCAAGAGATCTTCAGCAACGAGATGGCCAAGGTGGACGACAGCTTCTTCCAC
AGACTGGAAGAGTCCTTCCTGGTGGAAGAGGATAAGAAGCACGAGCGGCACCCCATCTTCGGCAACATCG
TGGACGAGGTGGCCTACCACGAGAAGTACCCCACCATCTACCACCTGAGAAAGAAACTGGTGGACAGCAC
CGACAAGGCCGACCTGCGGCTGATCTATCTGGCCCTGGCCCACATGATCAAGTTCCGGGGCCACTTCCTG
ATCGAGGGCGACCTGAACCCCGACAACAGCGACGTGGACAAGCTGTTCATCCAGCTGGTGCAGACCTACA
ACCAGCTGTTCGAGGAAAACCCCATCAACGCCAGCGGCGTGGACGCCAAGGCCATCCTGTCTGCCAGACT
GAGCAAGAGCAGACGGCTGGAAAATCTGATCGCCCAGCTGCCCGGCGAGAAGAAGAATGGCCTGTTCGGA
AACCTGATTGCCCTGAGCCTGGGCCTGACCCCCAACTTCAAGAGCAACTTCGACCTGGCCGAGGATGCCA
AACTGCAGCTGAGCAAGGACACCTACGACGACGACCTGGACAACCTGCTGGCCCAGATCGGCGACCAGTA
CGCCGACCTGTTTCTGGCCGCCAAGAACCTGTCCGACGCCATCCTGCTGAGCGACATCCTGAGAGTGAAC
ACCGAGATCACCAAGGCCCCCCTGAGCGCCTCTATGATCAAGAGATACGACGAGCACCACCAGGACCTGA
CCCTGCTGAAAGCTCTCGTGCGGCAGCAGCTGCCTGAGAAGTACAAAGAGATTTTCTTCGACCAGAGCAA
GAACGGCTACGCCGGCTACATTGACGGCGGAGCCAGCCAGGAAGAGTTCTACAAGTTCATCAAGCCCATC
CTGGAAAAGATGGACGGCACCGAGGAACTGCTCGTGAAGCTGAACAGAGAGGACCTGCTGCGGAAGCAGC
GGACCTTCGACAACGGCAGCATCCCCCACCAGATCCACCTGGGAGAGCTGCACGCCATTCTGCGGCGGCA
GGAAGATTTTTACCCATTCCTGAAGGACAACCGGGAAAAGATCGAGAAGATCCTGACCTTCCGCATCCCC
TACTACGTGGGCCCTCTGGCCAGGGGAAACAGCAGATTCGCCTGGATGACCAGAAAGAGCGAGGAAACCA
TCACCCCCTGGAACTTCGAGGAAGTGGTGGACAAGGGCGCTTCCGCCCAGAGCTTCATCGAGCGGATGAC
CAACTTCGATAAGAACCTGCCCAACGAGAAGGTGCTGCCCAAGCACAGCCTGCTGTACGAGTACTTCACC
GTGTATAACGAGCTGACCAAAGTGAAATACGTGACCGAGGGAATGAGAAAGCCCGCCTTCCTGAGCGGCG
AGCAGAAAAAGGCCATCGTGGACCTGCTGTTCAAGACCAACCGGAAAGTGACCGTGAAGCAGCTGAAAGA
GGACTACTTCAAGAAAATCGAGTGCTTCGACTCCGTGGAAATCTCCGGCGTGGAAGATCGGTTCAACGCC
TCCCTGGGCACATACCACGATCTGCTGAAAATTATCAAGGACAAGGACTTCCTGGACAATGAGGAAAACG
AGGACATTCTGGAAGATATCGTGCTGACCCTGACACTGTTTGAGGACAGAGAGATGATCGAGGAACGGCT
GAAAACCTATGCCCACCTGTTCGACGACAAAGTGATGAAGCAGCTGAAGCGGCGGAGATACACCGGCTGG
GGCAGGCTGAGCCGGAAGCTGATCAACGGCATCCGGGACAAGCAGTCCGGCAAGACAATCCTGGATTTCC
TGAAGTCCGACGGCTTCGCCAACAGAAACTTCATGCAGCTGATCCACGACGACAGCCTGACCTTTAAAGA
GGACATCCAGAAAGCCCAGGTGTCCGGCCAGGGCGATAGCCTGCACGAGCACATTGCCAATCTGGCCGGC
AGCCCCGCCATTAAGAAGGGCATCCTGCAGACAGTGAAGGTGGTGGACGAGCTCGTGAAAGTGATGGGCC
GGCACAAGCCCGAGAACATCGTGATCGAAATGGCCAGAGAGAACCAGACCACCCAGAAGGGACAGAAGAA
CAGCCGCGAGAGAATGAAGCGGATCGAAGAGGGCATCAAAGAGCTGGGCAGCCAGATCCTGAAAGAACAC
CCCGTGGAAAACACCCAGCTGCAGAACGAGAAGCTGTACCTGTACTACCTGCAGAATGGGCGGGATATGT
ACGTGGACCAGGAACTGGACATCAACCGGCTGTCCGACTACGATGTGGACCATATCGTGCCTCAGAGCTT
TCTGAAGGACGACTCCATCGACAACAAGGTGCTGACCAGAAGCGACAAGAACCGGGGCAAGAGCGACAAC
GTGCCCTCCGAAGAGGTCGTGAAGAAGATGAAGAACTACTGGCGGCAGCTGCTGAACGCCAAGCTGATTA
CCCAGAGAAAGTTCGACAATCTGACCAAGGCCGAGAGAGGCGGCCTGAGCGAACTGGATAAGGCCGGCTT
CATCAAGAGACAGCTGGTGGAAACCCGGCAGATCACAAAGCACGTGGCACAGATCCTGGACTCCCGGATG
AACACTAAGTACGACGAGAATGACAAGCTGATCCGGGAAGTGAAAGTGATCACCCTGAAGTCCAAGCTGG
TGTCCGATTTCCGGAAGGATTTCCAGTTTTACAAAGTGCGCGAGATCAACAACTACCACCACGCCCACGA
CGCCTACCTGAACGCCGTCGTGGGAACCGCCCTGATCAAAAAGTACCCTAAGCTGGAAAGCGAGTTCGTG
TACGGCGACTACAAGGTGTACGACGTGCGGAAGATGATCGCCAAGAGCGAGCAGGAAATCGGCAAGGCTA
CCGCCAAGTACTTCTTCTACAGCAACATCATGAACTTTTTCAAGACCGAGATTACCCTGGCCAACGGCGA
GATCCGGAAGCGGCCTCTGATCGAGACAAACGGCGAAACCGGGGAGATCGTGTGGGATAAGGGCCGGGAT
TTTGCCACCGTGCGGAAAGTGCTGAGCATGCCCCAAGTGAATATCGTGAAAAAGACCGAGGTGCAGACAG
GCGGCTTCAGCAAAGAGTCTATCCTGCCCAAGAGGAACAGCGATAAGCTGATCGCCAGAAAGAAGGACTG
GGACCCTAAGAAGTACGGCGGCTTCGACAGCCCCACCGTGGCCTATTCTGTGCTGGTGGTGGCCAAAGTG
GAAAAGGGCAAGTCCAAGAAACTGAAGAGTGTGAAAGAGCTGCTGGGGATCACCATCATGGAAAGAAGCA
GCTTCGAGAAGAATCCCATCGACTTTCTGGAAGCCAAGGGCTACAAAGAAGTGAAAAAGGACCTGATCAT
CAAGCTGCCTAAGTACTCCCTGTTCGAGCTGGAAAACGGCCGGAAGAGAATGCTGGCCTCTGCCGGCGAA
CTGCAGAAGGGAAACGAACTGGCCCTGCCCTCCAAATATGTGAACTTCCTGTACCTGGCCAGCCACTATG
AGAAGCTGAAGGGCTCCCCCGAGGATAATGAGCAGAAACAGCTGTTTGTGGAACAGCACAAGCACTACCT
GGACGAGATCATCGAGCAGATCAGCGAGTTCTCCAAGAGAGTGATCCTGGCCGACGCTAATCTGGACAAA
GTGCTGTCCGCCTACAACAAGCACCGGGATAAGCCCATCAGAGAGCAGGCCGAGAATATCATCCACCTGT
TTACCCTGACCAATCTGGGAGCCCCTGCCGCCTTCAAGTACTTTGACACCACCATCGACCGGAAGAGGTA
CACCAGCACCAAAGAGGTGCTGGACGCCACCCTGATCCACCAGAGCATCACCGGCCTGTACGAGACACGG
ATCGACCTGTCTCAGCTGGGAGGCGACAAAAGGCCGGCGGCCACGAAAAAGGCCGGCCAGGCAAAAAAGA
AAAAGGAATTCGGCAGTGGAGAGGGCAGAGGAAGTCTGCTAACATGCGGTGACGTCGAGGAGAATCCTGG
CCCAGTGAGCAAGGGCGAGGAGCTGTTCACCGGGGTGGTGCCCATCCTGGTCGAGCTGGACGGCGACGTA
AACGGCCACAAGTTCAGCGTGTCCGGCGAGGGCGAGGGCGATGCCACCTACGGCAAGCTGACCCTGAAGT
TCATCTGCACCACCGGCAAGCTGCCCGTGCCCTGGCCCACCCTCGTGACCACCCTGACCTACGGCGTGCA
GTGCTTCAGCCGCTACCCCGACCACATGAAGCAGCACGACTTCTTCAAGTCCGCCATGCCCGAAGGCTAC
GTCCAGGAGCGCACCATCTTCTTCAAGGACGACGGCAACTACAAGACCCGCGCCGAGGTGAAGTTCGAGG
GCGACACCCTGGTGAACCGCATCGAGCTGAAGGGCATCGACTTCAAGGAGGACGGCAACATCCTGGGGCA
CAAGCTGGAGTACAACTACAACAGCCACAACGTCTATATCATGGCCGACAAGCAGAAGAACGGCATCAAG
GTGAACTTCAAGATCCGCCACAACATCGAGGACGGCAGCGTGCAGCTCGCCGACCACTACCAGCAGAACA
CCCCCATCGGCGACGGCCCCGTGCTGCTGCCCGACAACCACTACCTGAGCACCCAGTCCGCCCTGAGCAA
AGACCCCAACGAGAAGCGCGATCACATGGTCCTGCTGGAGTTCGTGACCGCCGCCGGGATCACTCTCGGC
ATGGACGAGCTGTACAAGGAATTCTAACTAGAGCTCGCTGATCAGCCTCGACTGTGCCTTCTAGTTGCCA
GCCATCTGTTGTTTGCCCCTCCCCCGTGCCTTCCTTGACCCTGGAAGGTGCCACTCCCACTGTCCTTTCC
TAATAAAATGAGGAAATTGCATCGCATTGTCTGAGTAGGTGTCATTCTATTCTGGGGGGTGGGGTGGGGC
AGGACAGCAAGGGGGAGGATTGGGAAGAGAATAGCAGGCATGCTGGGGAGCGGCCGCAGGAACCCCTAGT
GATGGAGTTGGCCACTCCCTCTCTGCGCGCTCGCTCGCTCACTGAGGCCGGGCGACCAAAGGTCGCCCGA
CGCCCGGGCTTTGCCCGGGCGGCCTCAGTGAGCGAGCGAGCGCGCAGCTGCCTGCAGGGGCGCCTGATGC
GGTATTTTCTCCTTACGCATCTGTGCGGTATTTCACACCGCATA
[95 nt withheld, positions 5855-5949]
T
[46 nt withheld, positions 5951-5996]
C
[141 nt withheld, positions 5998-6138]
CCTTTGACGTTGGAGTCCACGTTCTTT
[37 nt withheld, positions 6166-6202]
ACTCTATCTCGGGCTATTCTTTTGATTTATAAGGGATTTTGCCGATTTCGGTCTATTGGTTAAAAAATGA
GCTGATTTAACAAAAATTTAACGCGAATTTTAACAAAATATTAACGTTTACAATTTTATGGTGCACTCTC
AGTACAATCTGCTCTGATGCCGCATAGTTAAGCCAGCCCCGACACCCGCCAACACCCGCTGACGCGCCCT
GACGGGCTTGTCTGCTCCCGGCATCCGCTTACAGACAAGCTGTGACCGTCTCCGGGAGCTGCATGTGTCA
GAGGTTTTCACCGTCATCACCGAAACGCGCGAGACGAAAGGGCCTCGTGATACGCCTATTTTTATAGGTT
AATGTCATGATAATAATGGTTTCTTAGACGTCAGGTGGCACTTTTCGGGGAAATGTGCGCGGAACCCCTA
TTTGTTTATTTTTCTAAATACATTCAAATATGTATCCGCTCATGAGACAATAACCCTGATAAATGCTTCA
ATAATATTGAAAAAGGAAGAGTATGAGTATTCAACATTTCCGTGTCGCCCTTATTCCCTTTTTTGCGGCA
TTTTGCCTTCCTGTTTTTGCTCACCCAGAAACGCTGGTGAAAGTAAAAGATGCTGAAGATCAGTTGGGTG
CACGAGTGGGTTACATCGAACTGGATCTCAACAGCGGTAAGATCCTTGAGAGTTTTCGCCCCGAAGAACG
TTTTCCAATGATGAGCACTTTTAAAGTTCTGCTATGTGGCGCGGTATTATCCCGTATTGACGCCGGGCAA
GAGCAACTCGGTCGCCGCATACACTATTCTCAGAATGACTTGGTTGAGTACTCACCAGTCACAGAAAAGC
ATCTTACGGATGGCATGACAGTAAGAGAATTATGCAGTGCTGCCATAACCATGAGTGATAACACTGCGGC
CAACTTACTTCTGACAACGATCGGAGGACCGAAGGAGCTAACCGCTTTTTTGCACAACATGGGGGATCAT
GTAACTCGCCTTGATCGTTGGGAACCGGAGCTGAATGAAGCCATACCAAACGACGAGCGTGACACCACGA
TGCCTGTAGCAATGGCAACAACGTTGCGCAAACTATTAACTGGCGAACTACTTACTCTAGCTTCCCGGCA
ACAATTAATAGACTGGATGGAGGCGGATAAAGTTGCAGGACCACTTCTGCGCTCGGCCCTTCCGGCTGGC
TGGTTTATTGCTGATAAATCTGGAGCCGGTGAGCGTGGAAGCCGCGGTATCATTGCAGCACTGGGGCCAG
ATGGTAAGCCCTCCCGTATCGTAGTTATCTACACGACGGGGAGTCAGGCAACTATGGATGAACGAAATAG
ACAGATCGCTGAGATAGGTGCCTCACTGATTAAGCATTGGTAACTGTCAGACCAAGTTTACTCATATATA
CTTTAGATTGATTTAAAACTTCATTTTTAATTTAAAAGGATCTAGGTGAAGATCCTTTTTGATAATCTCA
TGACCAAAATCCCTTAACGTGAGTTTTCGTTCCACTGAGCGTCAGACCCCGTAGAAAAGATCAAAGGATC
TTCTTGAGATCCTTTTTTTCTGCGCGTAATCTGCTGCTTGCAAACAAAAAAACCACCGCTACCAGCGGTG
GTTTGTTTGCCGGATCAAGAGCTACCAACTCTTTTTCCGAAGGTAACTGGCTTCAGCAGAGCGCAGATAC
CAAATACTGTTCTTCTAGTGTAGCCGTAGTTAGGCCACCACTTCAAGAACTCTGTAGCACCGCCTACATA
CCTCGCTCTGCTAATCCTGTTACCAGTGGCTGCTGCCAGTGGCGATAAGTCGTGTCTTACCGGGTTGGAC
TCAAGACGATAGTTACCGGATAAGGCGCAGCGGTCGGGCTGAACGGGGGGTTCGTGCACACAGCCCAGCT
TGGAGCGAACGACCTACACCGAACTGAGATACCTACAGCGTGAGCTATGAGAAAGCGCCACGCTTCCCGA
AGGGAGAAAGGCGGACAGGTATCCGGTAAGCGGCAGGGTCGGAACAGGAGAGCGCACGAGGGAGCTTCCA
GGGGGAAACGCCTGGTATCTTTATAGTCCTGTCGGGTTTCGCCACCTCTGACTTGAGCGTCGATTTTTGT
GATGCTCGTCAGGGGGGCGGAGCCTATGGAAAAACGCCAGCAACGCGGCCTTTTTACGGTTCCTGGCCTT
TTGCTGGCCTTTTGCTCACATGTGAGGGCCTATTTCCCATGATTCCTTCATATTTGCATATACGATACAA
GGCTGTTAGAGAGATAATTGGAATTAATTTGACTGTAAACACAAAGATATTAGTACAAAATACGTGACGT
AGAAAGTAATAATTTCTTGGGTAGTTTGCAGTTTTAAAATTATGTTTTAAAATGGACTATCATATGCTTA
CCGTAACTTGAAAGTATTTCGATTTCTTGGCTTTATATATCTTGTGGAAAGGACGAAACACCGCGTCAAC
ACAGCGACCTGAGTTTTAGAGCTAGAAATAGCAAGTTAAAATAAGGCTAGTCCGTTATCAACTTGAAAAA
GTGGCACCGAGTCGGTGCTTTTTTGTTTTAGAGCTAGAAATAGCAAGTTAAAATAAGGCTAGTCCGTTTT
TAGCGCGTGCGCCAATTCTGCAGACAAATGGCTCTAGAGGTACCCGTTACATAACTTACGGTAAATGGCC
CGCCTGGCTGACCGCCCAACGACCCCCGCCCATTGACGTCAATAGTAACGCCAATAGGGACTTTCCATTG
ACGTCAATGGGTGGAGTATTTACGGTAAACTGCCCACTTGGCAGTACATCAAGTGTATCATATGCCAAGT
ACGCCCCCTATTGACGTCAATGACGGTAAATGGCCCGCCTGGCATTGTGCCCAGTACATGACCTTATGGG
ACTTTCCTACTTGGCAGTACATCTACGTATTAGTCATCGCTATTACCATGGTCGAGGTGAGCCCCACGTT
CTGCTTCACTCTCCCCATCTCCCCCCCCTCCCCACCCCCAATTTTGTATTTATTTATTTTTTAATTATTT
TGTGCAGCGATGGGGGCGGGGGGGGGGG
