[The description below was written by a language model from this plasmid's Addgene catalogue record.]
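Description:
sgPYM1 is a mammalian expression plasmid built on the pX458 backbone and carrying a single guide RNA directed against the human PYM1 gene. It is propagated in E. coli as a high-copy plasmid under ampicillin selection. No feature table accompanies the entry, so the individual elements of the construct are not itemised. The only insert stated is the 20-nucleotide PYM1-targeting spacer.

From general knowledge of the backbone, pX458 is an all-in-one CRISPR vector. A human U6 (Pol III) promoter drives the guide RNA, made up of the cloned spacer fused to the Cas9 scaffold. A separate Pol II cassette expresses Streptococcus pyogenes Cas9 linked through a 2A peptide to GFP. A single transfection therefore delivers both nuclease and guide, and the GFP signal allows transfected cells to be identified or enriched by sorting. These features are properties of the parent vector rather than details confirmed in this record, and they should be verified against the full sequence.

The stated purpose is simply to supply a human PYM1 sgRNA. The associated publication concerns precision genome editing through synthesis-dependent repair of Cas9-induced double-strand breaks. This suggests the plasmid was used to introduce a targeted cut at the PYM1 locus in human cells, so that co-delivered repair templates could direct defined edits or insertions. The record does not state the position of the cut within PYM1, the cell lines used, or the donor templates paired with this guide.
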