Addgene plasmid #105249: sgPYM1
Purpose: human PYM1 sgRNA
Depositing lab: Geraldine Seydoux. Depositing organization: Johns Hopkins University and School of Medicine. Publication: Precision genome editing using synthesis-dependent repair of Cas9-induced DNA breaks. Paix A, Folkmann A, Goldman DH, Kulaga H, Grzelak MJ, Rasoloson D, Paidemarry S, Green R, Reed RR, Seydoux G. Proc Natl Acad Sci U S A. 2017 Nov 28. pii: 1711979114. doi: 10.1073/pnas.1711979114. PubMed 29183983.
Backbone
  Vector backbone: pX458
  Vector type: Mammalian Expression
Growth in bacteria
  Bacterial resistance: Ampicillin, 100 μg/mL
  Growth temperature: 37°C
  Growth strain: DH5alpha
  Copy number: High Copy
Gene/Insert
  Gene/Insert name: sgRNA for PYM1
  gRNA/shRNA sequence: gcgtcaacacagcgacctga
  Species: H. sapiens (human)
Terms and licenses: Academic/Nonprofit Terms; Industry Terms: Not Available to Industry
How to cite: sgPYM1 was a gift from Geraldine Seydoux (Addgene plasmid # 105249 ; http://n2t.net/addgene:105249 ; RRID:Addgene_105249)
